Addgene plasmid #146813: pLNHA-C1-HsDCP1a_131-582_L
Purpose: Mammalian Expression of HsDCP1a_131-582
Depositing lab: Elisa Izaurralde. Depositing organization: Max Planck Institute for Developmental Biology.
Backbone
  Vector backbone: Unknown
  Vector type: Mammalian Expression
Growth in bacteria
  Bacterial resistance: Kanamycin, 50 μg/mL
  Growth temperature: 37°C
  Growth strain: DH5alpha
  Copy number: High Copy
Gene/Insert
  Gene/Insert name: HsDCP1a_131-582
  Species: H. sapiens (human)
  Mutation: one silent mutation T1716G compared to the sequence given by NCBI AY146651
  Entrez Gene: DCP1A (a.k.a. HSA275986, Nbla00360, SMAD4IP1, SMIF)
  Cloning method: Unknown
Terms and licenses: Academic/Nonprofit Terms; Industry Terms: Not Available to Industry
Depositor comments: Plasmids from this collection were made available to the research community and donated after the lab closed. Please note that the sequence provided by the depositing laboratory may be theoretical/predicted or based on Sanger sequencing results. There may be discrepancies between sequencing results obtained by Addgene and the depositor sequence. If an Addgene verified sequence is not available, please contact before placing your order to request that our lab fully sequence the plasmid.
How to cite: pLNHA-C1-HsDCP1a_131-582_L was a gift from Elisa Izaurralde (Addgene plasmid # 146813 ; http://n2t.net/addgene:146813 ; RRID:Addgene_146813)
