[The description below was written by a language model from this plasmid's Addgene catalogue record and pLannotate feature annotations shown in this document.]
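Description:
pLNHA-C1-HsDCP1a_131-582_L is a 5.5 kb mammalian expression plasmid encoding a fragment of the human mRNA decapping factor DCP1A (residues 131–582, so lacking the N-terminal portion). The backbone is recorded as unknown. It is propagated in E. coli from a high-copy ColE1/pUC-type origin under kanamycin selection, and an f1 origin is also present. A single NeoR/KanR gene (Tn5 aminoglycoside phosphotransferase) sits behind tandem bacterial (bla) and SV40 early promoters and ends in an HSV TK polyadenylation signal. This arrangement gives kanamycin resistance in bacteria and should allow G418 selection in mammalian cells.

The expression cassette is driven by the CMV immediate-early enhancer and promoter, followed by a T7 promoter. The open reading frame begins with a short fragment of the bacteriophage lambda N protein, then an HA epitope sequence, then the DCP1A coding region. A residual multiple cloning site and the SV40 poly(A) signal follow. The lambda N segment is the kind of peptide used to bind boxB RNA hairpins, so the "LNHA" fusion is consistent with tethering assays, in which a protein is recruited to a boxB-containing reporter mRNA to test its effect on mRNA stability or translation. The record itself states only mammalian expression as the purpose. The HA tag allows detection or immunoprecipitation of the fusion protein.

The insert carries one silent nucleotide change relative to the reference cDNA. Short annotated fragments (HIV-1 LTR, SV40 large T antigen, ble, bGH poly(A)) are probably incidental matches or backbone remnants rather than functional elements. The depositor's sequence may be theoretical or based on Sanger sequencing rather than fully verified.
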