Features (pLannotate 1.2.2; 18 found; start..end, strand, type, name):
     61..364     +  enhancer       CMV enhancer: human cytomegalovirus immediate early enhancer
    365..568     +  promoter       CMV promoter: human cytomegalovirus (CMV) immediate early promoter
    564..597     +  LTR            5' LTR (truncated) (fragment): truncated 5' long terminal repeat (LTR) from HIV-1
    613..631     +  promoter       T7 promoter: promoter for bacteriophage T7 RNA polymerase
    665..730     +  CDS            N (fragment): REGN_LAMBD - Experimental evidence at protein level: Swiss-Prot protein existence level 1. Plays a role as a transcriptional antitermination factor that allows the virus to initiate its lytic phase. Activates expression of the delayed viral early genes by modifying host RNA polymerase (RNAP) into a form that is resistant to termination signals. This antitermination function requires the host NusA protein which serves to stabilize the interaction between antitermination protein N and host RNA polymerase. From Escherichia phage lambda (Bacteriophage lambda).
    755..781     +  CDS            3xHA (fragment): three tandem HA epitope tags
    800..2155    +  CDS            DCP1A (fragment): DCP1A_HUMAN - Also known as SMIF. Experimental evidence at protein level: Swiss-Prot protein existence level 1. Necessary for the degradation of mRNAs, both in normal mRNA turnover and in nonsense-mediated mRNA decay. Removes the 7-methyl guanine cap structure from mRNA molecules, yielding a 5'-phosphorylated mRNA fragment and 7m-GDP. Contributes to the transactivation of target genes after stimulation by TGFB1. From Homo sapiens (Human).
   2158..2180    +  misc_feature   MCS (fragment): multiple cloning site
   2192..2276    +  CDS            large T antigen (fragment): large T antigen from SV40 (simian virus 40)
   2299..2420    +  polyA_signal   SV40 poly(A) signal: SV40 polyadenylation signal
   2454..2882    -  rep_origin     f1 ori (sequence partly withheld): f1 bacteriophage origin of replication; arrow indicates direction of (+) strand synthesis
   2909..3013    +  promoter       AmpR promoter: bla
   3015..3372    +  promoter       SV40 promoter: SV40 enhancer and early promoter
   3407..4201    +  CDS            NeoR/KanR: aminoglycoside phosphotransferase from Tn5; aph(3')-II (or nptII); confers resistance to neomycin, kanamycin, and G418 (Geneticin®)
   4222..4374    +  CDS            ble (fragment): BLE_KLEPN - Experimental evidence at protein level: Swiss-Prot protein existence level 1. Binding protein with a strong affinity to the bleomycin family of antibiotics. Binds to CL990; an antimitotic-antibiotic compound. From Klebsiella pneumoniae.
   4433..4480    +  polyA_signal   HSV TK poly(A) signal: herpes simplex virus thymidine kinase polyadenylation signal (Cole and Stacy, 1985)
   4571..4587    -  polyA_signal   bGH poly(A) signal (fragment): bovine growth hormone polyadenylation signal
   4809..5397    +  rep_origin     ori: high-copy-number ColE1/pMB1/pBR322/pUC origin of replication
>Addgene plasmid #146813 | pLNHA-C1-HsDCP1a_131-582_L | depositor full sequence | sequence record 289260 | Full Sequence
TAGTTATTAATAGTAATCAATTACGGGGTCATTAGTTCATAGCCCATATATGGAGTTCCGCGTTACATAA
CTTACGGTAAATGGCCCGCCTGGCTGACCGCCCAACGACCCCCGCCCATTGACGTCAATAATGACGTATG
TTCCCATAGTAACGCCAATAGGGACTTTCCATTGACGTCAATGGGTGGAGTATTTACGGTAAACTGCCCA
CTTGGCAGTACATCAAGTGTATCATATGCCAAGTACGCCCCCTATTGACGTCAATGACGGTAAATGGCCC
GCCTGGCATTATGCCCAGTACATGACCTTATGGGACTTTCCTACTTGGCAGTACATCTACGTATTAGTCA
TCGCTATTACCATGGTGATGCGGTTTTGGCAGTACATCAATGGGCGTGGATAGCGGTTTGACTCACGGGG
ATTTCCAAGTCTCCACCCCATTGACGTCAATGGGAGTTTGTTTTGGCACCAAAATCAACGGGACTTTCCA
AAATGTCGTAACAACTCCGCCCCATTGACGCAAATGGGCGGTAGGCGTGTACGGTGGGAGGTCTATATAA
GCAGAGCTCTCTGGCTAACTAGAGAACCCACTGCTTACTGGCTTATCGAAATTAATACGACTCACTATAG
GGAGACCCAAGCTCTAGCGCTACCGGTCGCCACCATGGACGCACAAACACGACGACGTGAGCGTCGCGCT
GAGAAACAAGCTCAATGGAAAGCTGCAAACGGTGGATCTCCTCCACATATGGCTTACCCATACGATGTTC
CAGATTACGCTCCTCCATCTCGAGCTATGCGGCGATCCCAGCAAGCTGCTCGGGACAAACAGAGTCCCAG
CCAGGCCAATGGCTGCAGCGACCACAGGCCCATCGACATCCTGGAGATGCTGAGCAGAGCCAAGGATGAG
TATGAGAGGAATCAGATGGGTGACTCAAATATCTCCAGCCCTGGGTTACAGCCAAGCACTCAGCTCTCCA
ATCTGGGAAGCACCGAGACTCTAGAAGAAATGCCCTCCGGGTCACAGGATAAGTCTGCTCCATCTGGACA
CAAGCATCTGACGGTAGAAGAGTTATTTGGAACCTCTTTGCCAAAGGAACAACCAGCAGTTGTGGGTCTG
GATTCAGAAGAAATGGAGAGGTTGCCAGGAGATGCCTCCCAGAAAGAGCCCAATTCATTCCTACCATTTC
CCTTTGAGCAGTTAGGAGGAGCCCCTCAATCAGAAACCCTGGGTGTCCCTTCTGCTGCCCACCATTCAGT
CCAGCCTGAAATCACCACCCCGGTGCTAATCACTCCAGCCTCCATCACACAGTCCAATGAAAAGCATGCT
CCAACCTACACAATCCCGTTGAGCCCTGTTCTCAGTCCCACTCTGCCAGCTGAAGCTCCTACTGCACAGG
TTCCCCCCAGCTTACCTCGAAACAGCACCATGATGCAGGCAGTGAAGACCACGCCTAGACAGAGGTCTCC
ACTCCTGAACCAGCCAGTCCCTGAGCTAAGCCATGCCAGTCTGATTGCCAACCAGAGCCCCTTCAGGGCC
CCATTGAACGTGACGAACACAGCTGGCACATCCCTCCCAAGCGTTGATCTTCTCCAGAAACTCAGGTTGA
CCCCACAGCATGACCAAATACAGACACAACCACTTGGGAAAGGTGCAATGGTAGCCAGCTTTTCTCCGGC
AGCTGGTCAGCTAGCCACACCTGAGAGCTTCATAGAGCCTCCCTCTAAGACAGCAGCAGCAAGAGTGGCG
GCCTCAGCCTCCCTGAGCAACATGGTGCTTGCTCCCCTTCAGTCTATGCAGCAGAACCAGGATCCTGAAG
TATTTGTGCAGCCTAAGGTGTTATCCAGTGCCATCCCGGTTGCAGGCGCCCCACTGGTTACTGCAACGAC
CACTGCAGTGTCTTCAGTCCTGCTGGCCCCAAGTGTTTTCCAGCAGACAGTTACAAGATCTTCGGACCTT
GAGAGGAAAGCCAGCTCCCCTTCTCCTCTAACTATTGGAACGCCAGAAAGTCAGAGAAAGCCTTCCATTA
TTCTCAGCAAGTCTCAGCTCCAGGATACATTAATACATCTAATAAAGAATGATTCCAGCTTCCTCAGTAC
ACTTCATGAAGTCTACTTGCAGGTGCTGACCAAGAACAAAGACAACCACAACCTATAACCGCGGGCCCGG
GATCCACCGGATCTAGATAACTGATCATAATCAGCCATACCACATTTGTAGAGGTTTTACTTGCTTTAAA
AAACCTCCCACACCTCCCCCTGAACCTGAAACATAAAATGAATGCAATTGTTGTTGTTAACTTGTTTATT
GCAGCTTATAATGGTTACAAATAAAGCAATAGCATCACAAATTTCACAAATAAAGCATTTTTTTCACTGC
ATTCTAGTTGTGGTTTGTCCAAACTCATCAATGTATCTTAACGCGTAAATTGTAAGCGTTAATATTTTGT
TAAAATTCGCGTTAAATTTTTGTTAAATCAGCTCATTTTTTAACCAATAGGCCGAAATCGGCAAAATCCC
TTATAAATCAAAAGAATAGACCGAGATAGGGT
[37 nt withheld, positions 2553-2589]
AAAGAACGTGGACTCCAACGTCAAAGG
[49 nt withheld, positions 2617-2665]
T
[91 nt withheld, positions 2667-2757]
G
[124 nt withheld, positions 2759-2882]
CAGGTGGCACTTTTCGGGGAAATGTGCGCGGAACCCCTATTTGTTTATTTTTCTAAATACATTCAAATAT
GTATCCGCTCATGAGACAATAACCCTGATAAATGCTTCAATAATATTGAAAAAGGAAGAGTCCTGAGGCG
GAAAGAACCAGCTGTGGAATGTGTGTCAGTTAGGGTGTGGAAAGTCCCCAGGCTCCCCAGCAGGCAGAAG
TATGCAAAGCATGCATCTCAATTAGTCAGCAACCAGGTGTGGAAAGTCCCCAGGCTCCCCAGCAGGCAGA
AGTATGCAAAGCATGCATCTCAATTAGTCAGCAACCATAGTCCCGCCCCTAACTCCGCCCATCCCGCCCC
TAACTCCGCCCAGTTCCGCCCATTCTCCGCCCCATGGCTGACTAATTTTTTTTATTTATGCAGAGGCCGA
GGCCGCCTCGGCCTCTGAGCTATTCCAGAAGTAGTGAGGAGGCTTTTTTGGAGGCCTAGGCTTTTGCAAA
GATCGATCAAGAGACAGGATGAGGATCGTTTCGCATGATTGAACAAGATGGATTGCACGCAGGTTCTCCG
GCCGCTTGGGTGGAGAGGCTATTCGGCTATGACTGGGCACAACAGACAATCGGCTGCTCTGATGCCGCCG
TGTTCCGGCTGTCAGCGCAGGGGCGCCCGGTTCTTTTTGTCAAGACCGACCTGTCCGGTGCCCTGAATGA
ACTGCAAGACGAGGCAGCGCGGCTATCGTGGCTGGCCACGACGGGCGTTCCTTGCGCAGCTGTGCTCGAC
GTTGTCACTGAAGCGGGAAGGGACTGGCTGCTATTGGGCGAAGTGCCGGGGCAGGATCTCCTGTCATCTC
ACCTTGCTCCTGCCGAGAAAGTATCCATCATGGCTGATGCAATGCGGCGGCTGCATACGCTTGATCCGGC
TACCTGCCCATTCGACCACCAAGCGAAACATCGCATCGAGCGAGCACGTACTCGGATGGAAGCCGGTCTT
GTCGATCAGGATGATCTGGACGAAGAGCATCAGGGGCTCGCGCCAGCCGAACTGTTCGCCAGGCTCAAGG
CGAGCATGCCCGACGGCGAGGATCTCGTCGTGACCCATGGCGATGCCTGCTTGCCGAATATCATGGTGGA
AAATGGCCGCTTTTCTGGATTCATCGACTGTGGCCGGCTGGGTGTGGCGGACCGCTATCAGGACATAGCG
TTGGCTACCCGTGATATTGCTGAAGAGCTTGGCGGCGAATGGGCTGACCGCTTCCTCGTGCTTTACGGTA
TCGCCGCTCCCGATTCGCAGCGCATCGCCTTCTATCGCCTTCTTGACGAGTTCTTCTGAGCGGGACTCTG
GGGTTCGAAATGACCGACCAAGCGACGCCCAACCTGCCATCACGAGATTTCGATTCCACCGCCGCCTTCT
ATGAAAGGTTGGGCTTCGGAATCGTTTTCCGGGACGCCGGCTGGATGATCCTCCAGCGCGGGGATCTCAT
GCTGGAGTTCTTCGCCCACCCTAGGGGGAGGCTAACTGAAACACGGAAGGAGACAATACCGGAAGGAACC
CGCGCTATGACGGCAATAAAAAGACAGAATAAAACGCACGGTGTTGGGTCGTTTGTTCATAAACGCGGGG
TTCGGTCCCAGGGCTGGCACTCTGTCGATACCCCACCGAGACCCCATTGGGGCCAATACGCCCGCGTTTC
TTCCTTTTCCCCACCCCACCCCCCAAGTTCGGGTGAAGGCCCAGGGCTCGCAGCCAACGTCGGGGCGGCA
GGCCCTGCCATAGCCTCAGGTTACTCATATATACTTTAGATTGATTTAAAACTTCATTTTTAATTTAAAA
GGATCTAGGTGAAGATCCTTTTTGATAATCTCATGACCAAAATCCCTTAACGTGAGTTTTCGTTCCACTG
AGCGTCAGACCCCGTAGAAAAGATCAAAGGATCTTCTTGAGATCCTTTTTTTCTGCGCGTAATCTGCTGC
TTGCAAACAAAAAAACCACCGCTACCAGCGGTGGTTTGTTTGCCGGATCAAGAGCTACCAACTCTTTTTC
CGAAGGTAACTGGCTTCAGCAGAGCGCAGATACCAAATACTGTCCTTCTAGTGTAGCCGTAGTTAGGCCA
CCACTTCAAGAACTCTGTAGCACCGCCTACATACCTCGCTCTGCTAATCCTGTTACCAGTGGCTGCTGCC
AGTGGCGATAAGTCGTGTCTTACCGGGTTGGACTCAAGACGATAGTTACCGGATAAGGCGCAGCGGTCGG
GCTGAACGGGGGGTTCGTGCACACAGCCCAGCTTGGAGCGAACGACCTACACCGAACTGAGATACCTACA
GCGTGAGCTATGAGAAAGCGCCACGCTTCCCGAAGGGAGAAAGGCGGACAGGTATCCGGTAAGCGGCAGG
GTCGGAACAGGAGAGCGCACGAGGGAGCTTCCAGGGGGAAACGCCTGGTATCTTTATAGTCCTGTCGGGT
TTCGCCACCTCTGACTTGAGCGTCGATTTTTGTGATGCTCGTCAGGGGGGCGGAGCCTATGGAAAAACGC
CAGCAACGCGGCCTTTTTACGGTTCCTGGCCTTTTGCTGGCCTTTTGCTCACATGTTCTTTCCTGCGTTA
TCCCCTGATTCTGTGGATAACCGTATTACCGCCATGCAT
